>Addgene plasmid #87593 | pGBKT7-PRP9 | addgene full sequence | sequence record 183083 | Addgene NGS Result
CGGTGCGGGCCTCTTCGCTATTACGCCAGATCCTTTTGTTGTTTCCGGGTGTACAATATGGACTTCCTCT
TTTCTGGCAACCAAACCCATACATCGGGATTCCTATAATACCTTCGTTGGTCTCCCTAACATGTAGGTGG
CGGAGGGGAGATATACAATAGAACAGATACCAGACAAGACATAATGGGCTAAACAAGACTACACCAATTA
CACTGCCTCATTGATGGTGGTACATAACGAACTAATACTGTAGCCCTAGACTTGATAGCCATCATCATAT
CGAAGTTTCACTACCCTTTTTCCATTTGCCATCTATTGAAGTAATAATAGGCGCATGCAACTTCTTTTCT
TTTTTTTTCTTTTCTCTCTCCCCCGTTGTTGTCTCACCATATCCGCAATGACAAAAAAATGATGGAAGAC
ACTAAAGGAAAAAATTAACGACAAAGACAGCACCAACAGATGTCGTTGTTCCAGAGCTGATGAGGGGTAT
CTCGAAGCACACGAAACTTTTTCCTTCCTTCATTCACGCACACTACTCTCTAATGAGCAACGGTATACGG
CCTTCCTTCCAGTTACTTGAATTTGAAATAAAAAAAAGTTTGCTGTCTTGCTATCAAGTATAAATAGACC
TGCAATTATTAATCTTTTGTTTCCTCGTCATTGTTCTCGTTCCCTTTCTTCCTTGTTTCTTTTTCTGCAC
AATATTTCAAGCTATACCAAGCATACAATCAACTCCAAGCTTGAAGCAAGCCTCCTGAAAGATGAAGCTA
CTGTCTTCTATCGAACAAGCATGCGATATTTGCCGACTTAAAAAGCTCAAGTGCTCCAAAGAAAAACCGA
AGTGCGCCAAGTGTCTGAAGAACAACTGGGAGTGTCGCTACTCTCCCAAAACCAAAAGGTCTCCGCTGAC
TAGGGCACATCTGACAGAAGTGGAATCAAGGCTAGAAAGACTGGAACAGCTATTTCTACTGATTTTTCCT
CGAGAAGACCTTGACATGATTTTGAAAATGGATTCTTTACAGGATATAAAAGCATTGTTAACAGGATTAT
TTGTACAAGATAATGTGAATAAAGATGCCGTCACAGATAGATTGGCTTCAGTGGAGACTGATATGCCTCT
AACATTGAGACAGCATAGAATAAGTGCGACATCATCATCGGAAGAGAGTAGTAACAAAGGTCAAAGACAG
TTGACTGTATCGCCGGAATTTGTAATACGACTCACTATAGGGCGAGCCGCCATCATGGAGGAGCAGAAGC
TGATCTCAGAGGAGGACCTGCATATGGCCATGGAGGCCGAATTCCCGGGTATGAATTTACTTGAAACAAG
GAGGTCCTTGTTGGAGGAGATGGAGATTATTGAAAATGCCATAGCAGAAAGAATTCAGCGGAATCCAGAG
TTATATTACCACTATATACAAGAATCGAGCAAGGTGTTTCCTGATACTAAACTGCCTAGATCATCGTTGA
TTGCAGAGAATAAAATATACAAGTTTAAAAAGGTTAAGAGGAAGAGAAAACAGATAATTTTGCAGCAACA
TGAGATAAATATTTTTCTTCGAGACTACCAAGAGAAACAACAAACTTTTAATAAAATCAATCGTCCAGAA
GAGACACAGGAGGATGACAAGGATTTGCCTAATTTCGAAAGAAAACTACAACAGCTAGAGAAGGAACTGA
AAAATGAAGATGAGAACTTTGAATTGGATATCAACTCTAAAAAAGACAAATACGCTTTATTCTCATCTTC
TTCTGATCCATCGAGGCGCACAAATATATTGTCTGACAGAGCTCGAGACCTAGACTTAAATGAAATATTT
ACTAGAGATGAGCAATATGGTGAATATATGGAGCTGGAACAATTTCATTCTTTATGGTTGAATGTAATTA
AACGGGGCGATTGTTCACTGCTTCAATTTCTCGACATCCTAGAATTATTTTTGGACGACGAGAAATATTT
GCTAACCCCACCGATGGATCGCAAGAATGATAGATACATGGCCTTTTTGCTAAAGTTGAGCAAATATGTA
GAAACTTTTTTCTTCAAAAGTTATGCTTTGCTTGACGCTGCGGCAGTTGAAAATCTAATCAAATCTGACT
TCGAACATTCATACTGTAGGGGATCTCTTCGGTCCGAGGCAAAAGGTATCTATTGCCCTTTTTGTTCGAG
GTGGTTCAAGACATCTTCCGTTTTCGAAAGCCATTTAGTAGGGAAAATTCATAAGAAAAATGAATCTAAA
AGAAGAAATTTTGTGTACTCTGAATATAAACTGCATCGGTATTTGAAATATTTAAATGATGAATTTTCTC
GAACGAGAAGTTTTGTTGAAAGAAAACTGGCATTTACTGCAAATGAAAGAATGGCAGAAATGGATATCTT
AACACAGAAGTATGAAGCACCTGCATATGATTCGACGGAAAAAGAGGGGGCCGAACAAGTGGATGGTGAG
CAGAGAGATGGTCAACTGCAAGAAGAGCACCTCTCTGGTAAATCGTTTGACATGCCATTGGGTCCGGATG
GATTGCCTATGCCATACTGGCTATACAAACTGCATGGGCTTGACAGAGAGTATCGCTGCGAAATTTGTTC
GAATAAAGTTTATAATGGGCGACGCACTTTTGAAAGACATTTCAACGAAGAAAGACATATTTATCACTTG
CGATGCCTTGGTATCGAACCTTCTTCAGTATTCAAGGGCATAACCAAAATTAAGGAGGCACAAGAGCTCT
GGAAAAATATGCAGGGGCAGTCACAGTTGACATCTATTGCAGCAGTTCCCCCAAAGCCTAATCCTTCACA
ACTAAAAGTTCCTACAGAATTAGAACTAGAAGAAGAAGACGAAGAAGGAAATGTAATGAGTAAGAAGGTC
TACGATGAACTTAAGAAGCAAGGTTTGGTGTGAGTCGACCTGCAGCGGCCGCATAACTAGCATAACCCCT
TGGGGCCTCTAAACGGGTCTTGAGGGGTTTTTTGCGCGCTTGCAGCCAAGCTAATTCCGGGCGAATTTCT
TATGATTTATGATTTTTATTATTAAATAAGTTATAAAAAAAATAAGTGTATACAAATTTTAAAGTGACTC
TTAGGTTTTAAAACGAAAATTCTTATTCTTGAGTAACTCTTTCCTGTAGGTCAGGTTGCTTTCTCAGGTA
TAGCATGAGGTCGCTCTTATTGACCACACCTCTACCGGCATGCAAGCTTGGCGTAATCATGGTCATAGCT
GTTTCCTGTGTGAAATTGTTATCCGCTCACAATTCCACACAACATACGAGCCGGAAGCATAAAGTGTAAA
GCCTGGGGTGCCTAATGAGTGAGCTAACTCACATTAATTGCGTTGCGCTCACTGCCCGCTTTCCAGTCGG
GAAACCTGTCGTGCCAGCTGCATTAATGAATCGGCCAACGCGCGGGGAGAGGCGGTTTGCGTATTGGGCG
CTCTTCCGCTTCCTCGCTCACTGACTCGCTGCGCTCGGTCGTTCGGCTGCGGCGAGCGGTATCAGCTCAC
TCAAAGGCGGTAATACGGTTATCCACAGAATCAGGGGATAACGCAGGAAAGAACATGTGAGCAAAAGGCC
AGCAAAAGGCCAGGAACCGTAAAAAGGCCGCGTTGCTGGCGTTTTTCCATAGGCTCCGCCCCCCTGACGA
GCATCACAAAAATCGACGCTCAAGTCAGAGGTGGCGAAACCCGACAGGACTATAAAGATACCAGGCGTTT
CCCCCTGGAAGCTCCCTCGTGCGCTCTCCTGTTCCGACCCTGCCGCTTACCGGATACCTGTCCGCCTTTC
TCCCTTCGGGAAGCGTGGCGCTTTCTCATAGCTCACGCTGTAGGTATCTCAGTTCGGTGTAGGTCGTTCG
CTCCAAGCTGGGCTGTGTGCACGAACCCCCCGTTCAGCCCGACCGCTGCGCCTTATCCGGTAACTATCGT
CTTGAGTCCAACCCGGTAAGACACGACTTATCGCCACTGGCAGCAGCCACTGGTAACAGGATTAGCAGAG
CGAGGTATGTAGGCGGTGCTACAGAGTTCTTGAAGTGGTGGCCTAACTACGGCTACACTAGAAGAACAGT
ATTTGGTATCTGCGCTCTGCTGAAGCCAGTTACCTTCGGAAAAAGAGTTGGTAGCTCTTGATCCGGCAAA
CAAACCACCGCTGGTAGCGGTGGTTTTTTTGTTTGCAAGCAGCAGATTACGCGCAGAAAAAAAGGATCTC
AAGAAGATCCTTTGATCTTTTCTACGGGGTCTGACGCTCAGTGGAACGAAAACTCACGTTAAGGGATTTT
GGTCATGAGATTATCAAAAAGGATCTTCACCTAGATCCTTTTAAATTAAAAATGAAGTTTTAAATCAATC
TAAAGTATATATGAGTAACCTGAGGCTATGGCAGGGCCTGCCGCCCCGACGTTGGCTGCGAGCCCTGGGC
CTTCACCCGAACTTGGGGGGTGGGGTGGGGAAAAGGAAGAAACGCGGGCGTATTGGCCCCAATGGGGTCT
CGGTGGGGTATCGACAGAGTGCCAGCCCTGGGACCGAACCCCGCGTTTATGAACAAACGACCCAACACCG
TGCGTTTTATTCTGTCTTTTTATTGCCGTCATAGCGCGGGTTCCTTCCGGTATTGTCTCCTTCCGTGTTT
CAGTTAGCCTCCCCCTAGGGTGGGCGAAGAACTCCAGCATGAGATCCCCGCGCTGGAGGATCATCCAGCC
GGCGTCCCGGAAAACGATTCCGAAGCCCAACCTTTCATAGAAGGCGGCGGTGGAATCGAAATCTCGTGAT
GGCAGGTTGGGCGTCGCTTGGTCGGTCATTTCGAACCCCAGAGTCCCGCTCAGAAGAACTCGTCAAGAAG
GCGATAGAAGGCGATGCGCTGCGAATCGGGAGCGGCGATACCGTAAAGCACGAGGAAGCGGTCAGCCCAT
TCGCCGCCAAGCTCTTCAGCAATATCACGGGTAGCCAACGCTATGTCCTGATAGCGGTCCGCCACACCCA
GCCGGCCACAGTCGATGAATCCAGAAAAGCGGCCATTTTCCACCATGATATTCGGCAAGCAGGCATCGCC
ATGAGTCACGACGAGATCCTCGCCGTCGGGCATGCTCGCCTTGAGCCTGGCGAACAGTTCGGCTGGCGCG
AGCCCCTGATGCTCTTCGTCCAGATCATCCTGATCGACAAGACCGGCTTCCATCCGAGTACGTGCTCGCT
CGATGCGATGTTTCGCTTGGTGGTCGAATGGGCAGGTAGCCGGATCAAGCGTATGCAGCCGCCGCATTGC
ATCAGCCATGATGGATACTTTCTCGGCAGGAGCAAGGTGAGATGACAGGAGATCCTGCCCCGGCACTTCG
CCCAATAGCAGCCAGTCCCTTCCCGCTTCAGTGACAACGTCGAGCACAGCTGCGCAAGGAACGCCCGTCG
TGGCCAGCCACGATAGCCGCGCTGCCTCGTCTTGCAGTTCATTCAGGGCACCGGACAGGTCGGTCTTGAC
AAAAAGAACCGGGCGCCCCTGCGCTGACAGCCGGAACACGGCGGCATCAGAGCAGCCGATTGTCTGTTGT
GCCCAGTCATAGCCGAATAGCCTCTCCACCCAAGCGGCCGGAGAACCTGCGTGCAATCCATCTTGTTCAA
TCATACTCTTCCTTTTTCAATATTATTGAAGCATTTATCAGGGTTATTGTCTCATGAGCGGATACATATT
TGAATGTATTTAGAAAAATAAACAAATAGGGGTTCCGCGCACATTTCCCCGAAAAGTGCCACCTGAACGA
AGCATCTGTGCTTCATTTTGTAGAACAAAAATGCAACGCGAGAGCGCTAATTTTTCAAACAAAGAATCTG
AGCTGCATTTTTACAGAACAGAAATGCAACGCGAAAGCGCTATTTTACCAACGAAGAATCTGTGCTTCAT
TTTTGTAAAACAAAAATGCAACGCGAGAGCGCTAATTTTTCAAACAAAGAATCTGAGCTGCATTTTTACA
GAACAGAAATGCAACGCGAGAGCGCTATTTTACCAACAAAGAATCTATACTTCTTTTTTGTTCTACAAAA
ATGCATCCCGAGAGCGCTATTTTTCTAACAAAGCATCTTAGATTACTTTTTTTCTCCTTTGTGCGCTCTA
TAATGCAGTCTCTTGATAACTTTTTGCACTGTAGGTCCGTTAAGGTTAGAAGAAGGCTACTTTGGTGTCT
ATTTTCTCTTCCATAAAAAAAGCCTGACTCCACTTCCCGCGTTTACTGATTACTAGCGAAGCTGCGGGTG
CATTTTTTCAAGATAAAGGCATCCCCGATTATATTCTATACCGATGTGGATTGCGCATACTTTGTGAACA
GAAAGTGATAGCGTTGATGATTCTTCATTGGTCAGAAAATTATGAACGGTTTCTTCTATTTTGTCTCTAT
ATACTACGTATAGGAAATGTTTACATTTTCGTATTGTTTTCGATTCACTCTATGAATAGTTCTTACTACA
ATTTTTTTGTCTAAAGAGTAATACTAGAGATAAACATAAAAAATGTAGAGGTCGAGTTTAGATGCAAGTT
CAAGGAGCGAAAGGTGGATGGGTAGGTTATATAGGGATATAGCACAGAGATATATAGCAAAGAGATACTT
TTGAGCAATGTTTGTGGAAGCGGTATTCGCAATATTTTAGTAGCTCGTTACAGTCCGGTGCGTTTTTGGT
TTTTTGAAAGTGCGTCTTCAGAGCGCTTTTGGTTTTCAAAAGCGCTCTGAAGTTCCTATACTTTCTAGAG
AATAGGAACTTCGGAATAGGAACTTCAAAGCGTTTCCGAAAACGAGCGCTTCCGAAAATGCAACGCGAGC
TGCGCACATACAGCTCACTGTTCACGTCGCACCTATATCTGCGTGTTGCCTGTATATATATATACATGAG
AAGAACGGCATAGTGCGTGTTTATGCTTAAATGCGTACTTATATGCGTCTATTTATGTAGGATGAAAGGT
AGTCTAGTACCTCCTGTGATATTATCCCATTCCATGCGGGGTATCGTATGCTTCCTTCAGCACTACCCTT
TAGCTGTTCTATATGCTGCCACTCCTCAATTGGATTAGTCTCATCCTTCAATGCTATCATTTCCTTTGAT
ATTGGATCATACTAAGAAACCATTATTATCATGACATTAACCTATAAAAATAGGCGTATCACGAGGCCCT
TTCGTCTCGCGCGTTTCGGTGATGACGGTGAAAACCTCTGACACATGCAGCTCCCGGAGACGGTCACAGC
TTGTCTGTAAGCGGATGCCGGGAGCAGACAAGCCCGTCAGGGCGCGTCAGCGGGTGTTGGCGGGTGTCGG
GGCTGGCTTAACTATGCGGCATCAGAGCAGATTGTACTGAGAGTGCACCATAGATCAACGACATTACTAT
ATATATAATATAGGAAGCATTTAATAGAACAGCATCGTAATATATGTGTACTTTGCAGTTATGACGCCAG
ATGGCAGTAGTGGAAGATATTCTTTATTGAAAAATAGCTTGTCACCTTACGTACAATCTTGATCCGGAGC
TTTTCTTTTTTTGCCGATTAAGAATTAATTCGGTCGAAAAAAGAAAAGGAGAGGGCCAAGAGGGAGGGCA
TTGGTGACTATTGAGCACGTGAGTATACGTGATTAAGCACACAAAGGCAGCTTGGAGTATGTCTGTTATT
AATTTCACAGGTAGTTCTGGTCCATTGGTGAAAGTTTGCGGCTTGCAGAGCACAGAGGCCGCAGAATGTG
CTCTAGATTCCGATGCTGACTTGCTGGGTATTATATGTGTGCCCAATAGAAAGAGAACAATTGACCCGGT
TATTGCAAGGAAAATTTCAAGTCTTGTAAAAGCATATAAAAATAGTTCAGGCACTCCGAAATACTTGGTT
GGCGTGTTTCGTAATCAACCTAAGGAGGATGTTTTGGCTCTGGTCAATGATTACGGCATTGATATCGTCC
AACTGCATGGAGATGAGTCGTGGCAAGAATACCAAGAGTTCCTCGGTTTGCCAGTTATTAAAAGACTCGT
ATTTCCAAAAGACTGCAACATACTACTCAGTGCAGCTTCACAGAAACCTCATTCGTTTATTCCCTTGTTT
GATTCAGAAGCAGGTGGGACAGGTGAACTTTTGGATTGGAACTCGATTTCTGACTGGGTTGGAAGGCAAG
AGAGCCCCGAAAGCTTACATTTTATGTTAGCTGGTGGACTGACGCCAGAAAATGTTGGTGATGCGCTTAG
ATTAAATGGCGTTATTGGTGTTGATGTAAGCGGAGGTGTGGAGACAAATGGTGTAAAAGACTCTAACAAA
ATAGCAAATTTCGTCAAAAATGCTAAGAAATAGGTTATTACTGAGTAGTATTTATTTAAGTATTGTTTGT
GCACTTGCCGATCTATGCGGTGTGAAATACCGCACAGATGCGTAAGGAGAAAATACCGCATCAGGAAATT
GTAAGCGTTAATATTTTGTTAAAATTCGCGTTAAATTTTTGTTAAATCAGCTCATTTTTTAACCAATAGG
CCGAAATCGGCAAAATCCCTTATAAATCAAAAGAATAGACCGAGATAGGGT
[37 nt withheld, positions 8522-8558]
AAAGAACGTGGACTCCAACGTCAAAGG
[49 nt withheld, positions 8586-8634]
T
[91 nt withheld, positions 8636-8726]
G
[124 nt withheld, positions 8728-8851]
CCATTCGCCATTCAGGCTGCGCAACTGTTGGGAAGGGCGAT
Features (pLannotate 1.2.2; 24 found; start..end, strand, type, name):
     30..734     +  promoter       ADH1 promoter: S. cerevisiae ADH1; promoter for alcohol dehydrogenase 1
    762..1202    +  CDS            GAL4 DNA binding domain: DNA binding domain of the GAL4 transcriptional activator; Saccharomyces cerevisiae GAL4 (truncated)
   1213..1231    +  promoter       T7 promoter: promoter for bacteriophage T7 RNA polymerase
   1311..2900    +  CDS            PRP9: PRP9_YEAST - Experimental evidence at protein level: Swiss-Prot protein existence level 1. mRNA splicing factors, PRP9, PRP11, and PRP21, are necessary for binding of the U2 snRNP to the pre-mRNA in an early step of spliceosome assembly. From Saccharomyces cerevisiae (strain ATCC 204508 / S288c) (Baker's yeast).
   2927..2974    +  terminator     T7 terminator: transcription terminator for bacteriophage T7 RNA polymerase
   3001..3188    +  terminator     ADH1 terminator: S. cerevisiae ADH1; transcription terminator for the S. cerevisiae alcohol dehydrogenase 1 (ADH1) gene
   3236..3252    -  protein_bind   lac operator: The lac repressor binds to the lac operator to inhibit transcription in E. coli. This inhibition can be relieved by adding lactose or isopropyl-β-D-thiogalactopyranoside (IPTG). lac repressor encoded by lacI
   3260..3290    -  promoter       lac promoter: promoter for the E. coli lac operon
   3305..3326    -  protein_bind   CAP binding site: CAP binding activates transcription in the presence of cAMP. E. coli catabolite activator protein
   3339..3431    -  CDS            lacI (fragment): lac repressor; lacI; The lac repressor binds to the lac operator to inhibit transcription in E. coli. This inhibition can be relieved by adding lactose or isopropyl-β-D-thiogalactopyranoside (IPTG).
   3614..4202    -  rep_origin     ori: high-copy-number ColE1/pMB1/pBR322/pUC origin of replication
   4424..4440    +  polyA_signal   bGH poly(A) signal (fragment): bovine growth hormone polyadenylation signal
   4531..4578    -  polyA_signal   HSV TK poly(A) signal: herpes simplex virus thymidine kinase polyadenylation signal (Cole and Stacy, 1985)
   4637..4789    -  CDS            ble (fragment): BLE_KLEPN - Experimental evidence at protein level: Swiss-Prot protein existence level 1. Binding protein with a strong affinity to the bleomycin family of antibiotics. Binds to CL990; an antimitotic-antibiotic compound. From Klebsiella pneumoniae.
   4810..5604    -  CDS            NeoR/KanR: aminoglycoside phosphotransferase from Tn5; aph(3')-II (or nptII); confers resistance to neomycin, kanamycin, and G418 (Geneticin®)
   5605..5709    -  promoter       AmpR promoter: bla
   5736..7078    -  rep_origin     2μ ori: yeast 2μ plasmid origin of replication
   7146..7181    +  CDS            rop (fragment): Rop protein, which maintains plasmids at low copy number; rop
   7283..7332    +  misc_feature   bom (fragment): basis of mobility region from pBR322
   7471..7618    +  promoter       TRP1 promoter: S. cerevisiae TRP1
   7619..8293    +  CDS            TRP1: phosphoribosylanthranilate isomerase, required for tryptophan biosynthesis; S. cerevisiae TRP1; yeast auxotrophic marker
   8344..8395    +  misc_feature   bom (fragment): basis of mobility region from pBR322
   8423..8851    -  rep_origin     f1 ori (sequence partly withheld): f1 bacteriophage origin of replication; arrow indicates direction of (+) strand synthesis
   8855..29      -  CDS            lacZα (fragment) (across the origin): LacZα fragment of β-galactosidase; lacZ fragment
