[The description below was written by a language model from this plasmid's Addgene catalogue record and pLannotate feature annotations shown in this document.]
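Description:
pGBKT7-PRP9 is a yeast two-hybrid "bait" plasmid built on the Clontech pGBKT7 backbone, an E. coli–yeast shuttle vector of about 8.9 kb in total. It replicates in bacteria through a high-copy ColE1/pUC-type origin and is selected with kanamycin via the Tn5 aminoglycoside phosphotransferase (NeoR/KanR) driven by the AmpR promoter. In Saccharomyces cerevisiae it is maintained episomally by the 2μ origin and selected by complementation of tryptophan auxotrophy with the TRP1 marker under its own promoter. An f1 origin is also present, and the annotation picks up several small backbone remnants (lac promoter/operator, and fragments of lacZα, lacI, rop, bom and ble) that have no evident functional role in the construct.

The payload is the S. cerevisiae PRP9 (YDL030W) coding sequence, inserted between XmaI and SalI sites. PRP9 encodes a splicing factor which, together with PRP11 and PRP21, is needed for binding of the U2 snRNP to pre-mRNA early in spliceosome assembly. It is fused at its N-terminus to the GAL4 DNA-binding domain and, according to the catalogue entry, a Myc epitope tag, although the tag is not separately annotated in the feature table. Expression in yeast is driven by the ADH1 promoter and ended by the ADH1 terminator. A T7 promoter lying between the GAL4 domain and the insert, paired with a downstream T7 terminator, can drive T7 RNA polymerase transcription of the insert without the GAL4 portion. The plasmid is intended for two-hybrid assays, where interaction of the DNA-binding-domain–Prp9 fusion with an activation-domain-fused partner reconstitutes GAL4 activity at reporter genes. It was deposited with a study of how SF3b1 mutations affect branchsite selection in yeast.
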