Addgene plasmid #87593: pGBKT7-PRP9
Purpose: Encodes Y2H Gal4 DNA binding domain for Prp9
Depositing lab: Aaron Hoskins. Depositing organization: University of Wisconsin, Madison. Publication: SF3b1 mutations associated with myelodysplastic syndromes alter the fidelity of branchsite selection in yeast. Carrocci TJ, Zoerner DM, Paulson JC, Hoskins AA. Nucleic Acids Res. 2017 Jan 6. pii: gkw1349. doi: 10.1093/nar/gkw1349. PubMed 28062854.
Backbone
  Vector backbone: pGBKT7
  Backbone manufacturer: Clontech
  Backbone size w/o insert (bp): 7300
  Total vector size (bp): 8892
  Vector type: Bacterial Expression, Yeast Expression
  Selectable markers: TRP1
Growth in bacteria
  Bacterial resistance: Kanamycin, 50 μg/mL
  Growth temperature: 37°C
  Growth strain: DH5alpha
  Copy number: Unknown
Gene/Insert
  Gene/Insert name: PRP9
  Species: S. cerevisiae (budding yeast)
  Insert size (bp): 1611
  GenBank ID: NP_010254.1
  Entrez Gene: PRP9 (a.k.a. YDL030W)
  Tag / fusion protein: GAL4 BD (N terminal on backbone); Myc (N terminal on backbone)
  Cloning method: Restriction Enzyme; 5′ cloning site XmaI (not destroyed); 3′ cloning site SalI (not destroyed)
  Sequencing primers: 5′ TTCCCGGGTATGAATTTACTTGAAACAAGG; 3′ CAGGTCGACTCACACCAAACCTTGCTTCTTAAG
Terms and licenses: Academic/Nonprofit Terms; Industry Terms: Not Available to Industry
How to cite: pGBKT7-PRP9 was a gift from Aaron Hoskins (Addgene plasmid # 87593 ; http://n2t.net/addgene:87593 ; RRID:Addgene_87593)
